Addgene plasmid #30229: pETCON-E32/design_15
Depositing lab: David Baker. Depositing organization: University of Washington. Publication: Community-Wide Assessment of Protein-Interface Modeling Suggests Improvements to Design Methodology. Fleishman SJ, Whitehead TA, Strauch EM, Corn JE, Qin S, Zhou HX, Mitchell JC, Demerdash ON, Takeda-Shitaka M, Terashi G, Moal IH, Li X, Bates PA, Zacharias M, Park H, Ko JS, Lee H, Seok C, Bourquard T, Bernauer J, Poupon A, Aze J, Soner S, Ovali SK, Ozbek P, Tal NB, Haliloglu T, Hwang H, Vreven T, Pierce BG, Weng Z, Perez-Cano L, Pons C, Fernandez-Recio J, Jiang F, Yang F, Gong X, Cao L, Xu X, Liu B, Wang P, Li C, Wang C, Robert CH, Guharoy M, Liu S, Huang Y, Li L, Guo D, Chen Y, Xiao Y, London N, Itzhaki Z, Schueler-Furman O, Inbar Y, Patapov V, Cohen M, Schreiber G, Tsuchiya Y, Kanamori E, Standley DM, Nakamura H, Kinoshita K, Driggers CM, Hall RG, Morgan JL, Hsu VL, Zhan J, Yang Y, Zhou Y, Kastritis PL, Bonvin AM, Zhang W, Camacho CJ, Kilambi KP, Sircar A, Gray JJ, Ohue M, Uchikoga N, Matsuzaki Y, Ishida T, Akiyama Y, Khashan R, Bush S, Fouches D, Tropsha A, Esquivel-Rodriguez J, Kihara D, Stranges PB, Jacak R, Kuhlman B, Huang SY, Zou X, Wodak SJ, Janin J, Baker D. J Mol Biol. 2011 Sep 29. 10.1016/j.jmb.2011.09.031 PubMed 22001016.
Backbone
  Vector backbone: pETCON
  Backbone size w/o insert (bp): 5400
  Vector type: Yeast Expression
Growth in bacteria
  Bacterial resistance: Ampicillin, 100 μg/mL
  Growth temperature: 37°C
  Growth strain: DH5alpha
  Copy number: High Copy
Gene/Insert
  Gene/Insert name: Mtb ACP2 designed binding protein E32
  Species: Designed Sequence
  Insert size (bp): 597
  Cloning method: Restriction Enzyme; 5′ cloning site NdeI (not destroyed); 3′ cloning site XhoI (not destroyed)
  Sequencing primers: 5′ UP-GS
Resource information
  A portion of this plasmid was derived from a plasmid made by: Designed sequence
Terms and licenses: Academic/Nonprofit Terms; Industry Terms: Not Available to Industry
How to cite: pETCON-E32/design_15 was a gift from David Baker (Addgene plasmid # 30229 ; http://n2t.net/addgene:30229 ; RRID:Addgene_30229)
