[The description below was written by a language model from this plasmid's Addgene catalogue record.]
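Description:
pETCON-E32/design_15 is a yeast expression plasmid built on the pETCON backbone, recorded as about 5.4 kb without insert. It is propagated in E. coli as a high-copy plasmid under ampicillin selection. The record gives no feature table. It therefore does not state the yeast origin of replication, the yeast selectable marker, the promoter driving the insert, or any fusion partners or epitope tags. pETCON is generally known as a yeast surface display vector, in which an insert is fused to a cell-wall anchoring protein so that binding can be measured on intact cells. This catalogue entry lists it only as "Yeast Expression" and does not confirm those details for this plasmid.

The payload is a 597 bp fully designed (non-natural) coding sequence named "Mtb ACP2 designed binding protein E32". This is a computationally designed protein intended to bind the ACP2 protein of Mycobacterium tuberculosis. It was cloned by restriction digestion between NdeI at the 5′ end and XhoI at the 3′ end. Both sites are retained, so the design can be excised or swapped for other variants.

The associated publication is a community-wide assessment of protein-interface modelling aimed at improving design methodology. The "design_15" label suggests that this plasmid is one member of a numbered series of designed binders. On that basis, its likely use is expression of the E32 design in yeast to test experimentally whether the designed interface binds its target, and as a reference example for benchmarking interface design and scoring methods. The record does not report whether this particular design bound its target.
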