>Addgene plasmid #30229 | pETCON-E32/design_15 | depositor partial sequence | sequence record 13885 | Author sequence
CATATGGGTTTAGTTTTGCCACATACAGAATTTCAACCAGCACCTAAACAAGATTCTTCACCACATTTGA
CCTCCCAAAGACCTGTTGATATGGTTCAATTGTTGAAGAAATACCCTATCGTTTGGCAAGGTTTGTTAGC
ATTAAAGAATGATACTGCTGCAGTTCAATTGCATTTCGTTTCTGGTAATAACGTTTTAGCTCATAGATCC
TTACCATTGAGTGAAGGTGGTCCACCTTTGAGAATTGCTCAAAGAATGAGATTAGAAGCAACACAATTGG
AAGGTGTTGCTAGAAGAATGACTGTTGAAACAGATTACTGTTTGTTATTGGCTTTACCTTGTGGTAGAGA
TCAAGAAGATGTTGTTTCTCAAACCGAATCATTGCAAGCTGCTTTTATTACTTATTTGGAAGCAAAGCAA
GCTGCAGGTATTATTAACGTTCCAAACCCTGGTTCTAACCAACCAGCTTACGTTTTGCAAATCTTCCCAC
CTTGTGAATTTTCCTTCCAACAATTGAGTACTTTGGCACCAGATTTGATGAACTCTATCAGAAACATCTC
ACCTCATTTGATGATCGTTATTGCTTCAGTTCTCGAG
