>Addgene plasmid #30229 | pETCON-E32/design_15 | addgene partial sequence | sequence record 35406 | 30229 with GAL1
ATTTTCAATTAAGATGCAGTTACTTCGCTGTTTTTCAATATTTTCTGTTATTGCTTCAGTTTTAGCACAG
GAACTGACAACTATATGCGAGCAAATCCCCTCACCAACTTTAGAATCGACGCCGTACTCTTTGTCAACGA
CTACTATTTTGGCCAACGGGAAGGCAATGCAAGGAGTTTTTGAATATTACAAATCAGTAACGTTTGTCAG
TAATTGCGGTTCTCACCCCTCAACAACTAGCAAAGGCAGCCCCATAAACACACAGTATGTTTTTAAGGAC
AATAGCTCGACGATTGAAGGTAGATACCCATACGACGTTCCAGACTACGCTCTGCAGGCTAGTGGTGGAG
GAGGCTCTGGTGGAGGCGGTAGCGGAGGCGGAGGGTCGGCTAGCCATATGGGTTTAGTTTTGCCACATAC
AGAATTTCAACCAGCACCTAAACAAGATTCTTCACCACATTTGACCTCCCAAAGACCTGTTGATATGGTT
CAATTGTTGAAGAAATACCCTATCGTTTGGCAAGGTTTGTTAGCATTAAAGAATGATACTGCTGCAGTTC
AATTGCATTTCGTTTCTGGTAATAACGTTTTAGCTCATAGATCCTTACCATTGAGTGAAGGTGGTCCACC
TTTGAGAATTGCTCAAAGAATGAGATTAGAAGCAACACAATTGGAAGGTGTTGCTAGAAGAATGACTGTT
GAAACAGATTACTGTTTGTTATTGGCTTTACCTTGTGGTAGAGATCAAGAAGATGTTGTTTCTCAAACCG
AATCATTGCAAGCTGCTTTTATTACTTATTTGGAA
